Addgene plasmid #78381: pNX3d-Myc13
Purpose: fission yeast epitope tagging
Depositing lab: Kazunori Tomita. Depositing organization: University College London. Publication: Sequential and counter-selectable cassettes for fission yeast. Amelina H, Moiseeva V, Collopy LC, Pearson SR, Armstrong CA, Tomita K. BMC Biotechnol. 2016 Nov 8;16(1):76. 10.1186/s12896-016-0307-4 PubMed 27825338.
Backbone
  Vector backbone: pFA6a-13xmyc-kanMX6
  Selectable markers: ura4+
Growth in bacteria
  Bacterial resistance: Ampicillin, 100 μg/mL
  Growth temperature: 37°C
  Growth strain: DH5alpha
  Copy number: High Copy
Gene/Insert 1
  Gene/Insert name: 13xMyc
Gene/Insert 2
  Gene/Insert name: ura4+
  Species: S. pombe (fission yeast)
  Insert size (bp): 1466
  Entrez Gene: ura4 (a.k.a. SPCC330.05c)
Terms and licenses: Academic/Nonprofit Terms; Industry Terms: Not Available to Industry
How to cite: pNX3d-Myc13 was a gift from Kazunori Tomita (Addgene plasmid # 78381 ; http://n2t.net/addgene:78381 ; RRID:Addgene_78381)
