[The description below was written by a language model from this plasmid's Addgene catalogue record and pLannotate feature annotations shown in this document.]
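Description:
pNX3d-Myc13 is a 4.9 kb fission yeast epitope-tagging plasmid derived from the pFA6a-13xmyc-kanMX6 backbone, in which the yeast selectable marker is the Schizosaccharomyces pombe ura4+ gene. It is propagated in E. coli as a high-copy plasmid through a ColE1/pUC-type origin of replication and selected with ampicillin via the β-lactamase gene and its native promoter. No yeast replication origin is annotated, which fits the pFA6a design, where the plasmid acts as a source of a tagging cassette that integrates into the genome rather than as an episomal expression vector. Short remnants of the rop and bom regions and an SP6 promoter are backbone leftovers with no evident role in the tagging function.

The payload is a module made up of thirteen tandem Myc epitope repeats, followed by the S. cerevisiae ADH1 transcription terminator and then the ura4+ marker, recorded as a 1,466 bp insert containing the coding sequence for orotidine 5'-phosphate decarboxylase. The 13xMyc sequence has no annotated promoter of its own; in cassettes of this type the tag is fused in frame to the 3' end of a chromosomal gene, so the tagged protein is expressed from the endogenous promoter and the ADH1 terminator provides transcript termination. The ura4+ gene allows selection of integrants by uracil prototrophy in a ura4-deficient strain, and it is a marker that can generally also be selected against with 5-fluoroorotic acid, in keeping with the associated publication's theme of sequential and counter-selectable cassettes. The record does not explain what the "3d" designation means or describe any flanking sequences specific to this series. The construct's stated use is epitope tagging of fission yeast proteins, typically for detection or immunoprecipitation with anti-Myc antibodies.
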