Features (pLannotate 1.2.2; 9 found; start..end, strand, type, name):
     70..105     +  CDS            rop (fragment): Rop protein, which maintains plasmids at low copy number; rop
    207..258     +  misc_feature   bom (fragment): basis of mobility region from pBR322
    321..339     +  promoter       SP6 promoter: promoter for bacteriophage SP6 RNA polymerase
    418..915     +  CDS            13xMyc: 13 tandem Myc epitope tags
    978..1165    +  terminator     ADH1 terminator: S. cerevisiae ADH1; transcription terminator for the S. cerevisiae alcohol dehydrogenase 1 (ADH1) gene
   1730..2524    +  CDS            S. pombe ura4: orotidine 5'-phosphate decarboxylase, required for uracil biosynthesis; Schizosaccharomyces pombe ura4
   3160..3748    -  rep_origin     ori: high-copy-number ColE1/pMB1/pBR322/pUC origin of replication
   3919..4779    -  CDS            AmpR: β-lactamase; bla; confers resistance to ampicillin, carbenicillin, and related antibiotics
   4780..4884    -  promoter       AmpR promoter: bla
>Addgene plasmid #78381 | pNX3d-Myc13 | depositor full sequence | sequence record 146314 | pNX3d-Myc13 sequence 4909 bps
GACGTCTAAGAAACCATTATTATCATGACATTAACCTATAAAAATAGGCGTATCACGAGGCCCTTTCGTC
TCGCGCGTTTCGGTGATGACGGTGAAAACCTCTGACACATGCAGCTCCCGGAGACGGTCACAGCTTGTCT
GTAAGCGGATGCCGGGAGCAGACAAGCCCGTCAGGGCGCGTCAGCGGGTGTTGGCGGGTGTCGGGGCTGG
CTTAACTATGCGGCATCAGAGCAGATTGTACTGAGAGTGCACCATATGGACATATTGTCGTTAGAACGCG
GCTACAATTAATACATAACCTTATGTATCATACACATACGATTTAGGTGACACTATAGAACGCGGCCGCC
AGCTGAAGCTTCGTACGCTGCAGGTCGACGGATCCCCGGGTTAATTAACGCTAGCGCGATTAACGGTGAA
CAAAAGCTAATCTCCGAGGAAGACTTGAACGGTGAACAAAAATTAATCTCAGAAGAAGACTTGAACGGAC
TCGACGGTGAACAAAAGTTGATTTCTGAAGAAGATTTGAACGGTGAACAAAAGCTAATCTCCGAGGAAGA
CTTGAACGGTGAACAAAAATTAATCTCAGAAGAAGACTTGAACGGACTCGACGGTGAACAAAAGTTGATT
TCTGAAGAAGATTTGAACGGTGAACAAAAGCTAATCTCCGAGGAAGACTTGAACGGTGAACAAAAATTAA
TCTCAGAAGAAGACTTGAACGGACTCGACGGTGAACAAAAGTTGATTTCTGAAGAAGATTTGAACGGTGA
ACAAAAGCTAATCTCCGAGGAAGACTTGAACGGTGAACAAAAATTAATCTCAGAAGAAGACTTGAACGGA
CTCGACGGTGAACAAAAGTTGATTTCTGAAGAAGATTTGAACGGTGAACAAAAGCTAATCTCCGAGGAAG
ACTTGAACGGTGAACAAAAATTAATCAATCAGTACAAGTCTAGATGAGGCGCGCCACTTCTAAATAAGCG
AATTTCTTATGATTTATGATTTTTATTATTAAATAAGTTATAAAAAAAATAAGTGTATACAAATTTTAAA
GTGACTCTTAGGTTTTAAAACGAAAATTCTTATTCTTGAGTAACTCTTTCCTGTAGGTCAGGTTGCTTTC
TCAGGTATAGTATGAGGTCGCTCTTATTGACCACACCTCTACCGGCAGATCCGCTAGGAGATCTGAGCTC
GATATCAAGCTTAGCTACAAATCCCACTGGCTATATGTATGCATTTGTGTTAAAAAAGTTTGTATAGATT
ATTTAATCTACTCAGCATTCTTTCTCTAAATAGGAATTTGTTACTTAATGGAGAAAAAAATGTTTCGATT
TACCTAGTGTATTTGTTTGTATACTCACGTTTAATTTCAAACATCCATTCTATCTTGTGTAATTTTTGGC
ATGGTGAAAAAGATAATCAGCCTTATAATCTTTACAAAAGTAAGAAATTCTGTAAATAAGCCTTAATGCC
CTTGCTTTAAATTAAAATGGTTCTTTTTCATGATAATGTTTGCACTTTGTGAATATATTTTAGATAGTTC
TGTGAGGTATAATTAAGATGTTTTAGAGACTTATACAATTTTGTCTTTATAAATTCTTAATTGATTTTAC
CATCCCAGTTTAACTATGCTTCGTCGGCATCTCTGCACATGTCGTGTTTTCTTACCGTATTGTCCTACCA
AGAACCTCTTTTTTGCTTGGATCGAAATTAAAGGTTTAAAAGCAAAGTTATGGATGCTAGAGTATTTCAA
AGCTATTCAGCTAGAGCTGAGGGGATGAAAAATCCCATTGCCAAGGAATTGTTGGCTTTGATGGAAGAAA
AGCAAAGCAACTTGTCAGTCGCGGTCGATTTGACGAAGAAATCCGAAATCTTAGAATTGGTAGATAAAAT
TGGACCCTATGTCTGTGTTATCAAGACACATATTGACGTTGTCGAGGATTTCGACCAGGATATGGTAGAA
AAACTGGTGGCCTTAGGTAAAAAGCATCGTTTTCTTATCTTTGAGGATCGCAAATTCGCAGACATTGGAA
ATACCGTCAAGCTACAATATGCATCTGGTGTGTACAAAATTGCTTCTTGGGCTCATATCACAAATTGCCA
TACAGTGCCAGGCGAGGGTATTATACAAGGCCTCAAAGAAGTTGGTTTACCTTTGGGACGTGGTCTCTTG
CTTTTGGCTGAAATGTCTTCCAAAGGCTCTTTGGCTACTGGTTCCTACACAGAGAAAACCTTAGAATGGT
TTGAGAAGCATACCGATTTTTGCTTTGGCTTTATAGCTGGTCGTCGATTTCCTAACCTTCAAAGCGACTA
CATAACTATGTCCCCTGGTATCGGCTTGGATGTTAAAGGAGACGGGCTGGGACAGCAATATCGTACTCCT
GAAGAAGTGATTGTAAACTGCGGTAGCGATATCATCATTGTTGGTCGTGGAGTCTATGGAGCTGGTCGTA
ATCCTGTTGTCGAAGCCAAGAGATATAGAGAAGCTGGTTGGAAGGCATATCAGCAAAGACTTTCTCAGCA
TTAAAAAAAGACTAATGTAAAATTTTTTTGGTTGGTTATTGAAAAAGTCGATGCCTTGTTTGCGTTTGTT
TTCCTAGGCGTTTTATGTCAGAAGGCATTTAGAATTAGTATACAAGTACTCTTTGGTAAAATTTTATGTA
GCGACTAAAATATTAACTATTATAGATAAACACCTTGGGAATAAAAAGTAATTTGCTATAGTAATTTATT
AAACATGCTCCTACAACATTACCACAATCTTTTCTCTTGGATTGACATTGAATAAGAAAAGAGTGAATTT
TTTTAGACTTGTAATGATAACTATGTACAAAGCCAATGAAAGATGTATGTAGATGAATGTAAAATACCAT
GTAGACAAACAAGATAAAACTTGGTTATAAACATTGGTGTTGGAACAGAATAAATTAGATGTCAAAAAGT
TTCGTCAATATCACAAGCTTGTTTAAACGAGCTCGAATTCTAGGCTTCCTCGCTCACTGACTCGCTGCGC
TCGGTCGTTCGGCTGCGGCGAGCGGTATCAGCTCACTCAAAGGCGGTAATACGGTTATCCACAGAATCAG
GGGATAACGCAGGAAAGAACATGTGAGCAAAAGGCCAGCAAAAGGCCAGGAACCGTAAAAAGGCCGCGTT
GCTGGCGTTTTTCCATAGGCTCCGCCCCCCTGACGAGCATCACAAAAATCGACGCTCAAGTCAGAGGTGG
CGAAACCCGACAGGACTATAAAGATACCAGGCGTTTCCCCCTGGAAGCTCCCTCGTGCGCTCTCCTGTTC
CGACCCTGCCGCTTACCGGATACCTGTCCGCCTTTCTCCCTTCGGGAAGCGTGGCGCTTTCTCAATGCTC
ACGCTGTAGGTATCTCAGTTCGGTGTAGGTCGTTCGCTCCAAGCTGGGCTGTGTGCACGAACCCCCCGTT
CAGCCCGACCGCTGCGCCTTATCCGGTAACTATCGTCTTGAGTCCAACCCGGTAAGACACGACTTATCGC
CACTGGCAGCAGCCACTGGTAACAGGATTAGCAGAGCGAGGTATGTAGGCGGTGCTACAGAGTTCTTGAA
GTGGTGGCCTAACTACGGCTACACTAGAAGGACAGTATTTGGTATCTGCGCTCTGCTGAAGCCAGTTACC
TTCGGAAAAAGAGTTGGTAGCTCTTGATCCGGCAAACAAACCACCGCTGGTAGCGGTGGTTTTTTTGTTT
GCAAGCAGCAGATTACGCGCAGAAAAAAAGGATCTCAAGAAGATCCTTTGATCTTTTCTACGGGGTCTGA
CGCTCAGTGGAACGAAAACTCACGTTAAGGGATTTTGGTCATGAGATTATCAAAAAGGATCTTCACCTAG
ATCCTTTTAAATTAAAAATGAAGTTTTAAATCAATCTAAAGTATATATGAGTAAACTTGGTCTGACAGTT
ACCAATGCTTAATCAGTGAGGCACCTATCTCAGCGATCTGTCTATTTCGTTCATCCATAGTTGCCTGACT
CCCCGTCGTGTAGATAACTACGATACGGGAGGGCTTACCATCTGGCCCCAGTGCTGCAATGATACCGCGA
GACCCACGCTCACCGGCTCCAGATTTATCAGCAATAAACCAGCCAGCCGGAAGGGCCGAGCGCAGAAGTG
GTCCTGCAACTTTATCCGCCTCCATCCAGTCTATTAATTGTTGCCGGGAAGCTAGAGTAAGTAGTTCGCC
AGTTAATAGTTTGCGCAACGTTGTTGCCATTGCTACAGGCATCGTGGTGTCACGCTCGTCGTTTGGTATG
GCTTCATTCAGCTCCGGTTCCCAACGATCAAGGCGAGTTACATGATCCCCCATGTTGTGCAAAAAAGCGG
TTAGCTCCTTCGGTCCTCCGATCGTTGTCAGAAGTAAGTTGGCCGCAGTGTTATCACTCATGGTTATGGC
AGCACTGCATAATTCTCTTACTGTCATGCCATCCGTAAGATGCTTTTCTGTGACTGGTGAGTACTCAACC
AAGTCATTCTGAGAATAGTGTATGCGGCGACCGAGTTGCTCTTGCCCGGCGTCAATACGGGATAATACCG
CGCCACATAGCAGAACTTTAAAAGTGCTCATCATTGGAAAACGTTCTTCGGGGCGAAAACTCTCAAGGAT
CTTACCGCTGTTGAGATCCAGTTCGATGTAACCCACTCGTGCACCCAACTGATCTTCAGCATCTTTTACT
TTCACCAGCGTTTCTGGGTGAGCAAAAACAGGAAGGCAAAATGCCGCAAAAAAGGGAATAAGGGCGACAC
GGAAATGTTGAATACTCATACTCTTCCTTTTTCAATATTATTGAAGCATTTATCAGGGTTATTGTCTCAT
GAGCGGATACATATTTGAATGTATTTAGAAAAATAAACAAATAGGGGTTCCGCGCACATTTCCCCGAAAA
GTGCCACCT
