>Addgene plasmid #78381 | pNX3d-Myc13 | addgene partial sequence | sequence record 149350 | L4440 5'-AGCGAGTCAGTGAGCGAG-3'
ACAAGCTTGTGATATTGACGAAACTTTTTGACATCTAATTTATTCTGTTCCAACACCAATGTTTATAACC
AAGTTTTATCTTGTTTGTCTACATGGTATTTTACATTCATCTACATACATCTTTCATTGGCTTTGTACAT
AGTTATCATTACAAGTCTAAAAAAATTCACTCTTTTCTTATTCAATGTCAATCCAAGAGAAAAGATTGTG
GTAATGTTGTAGGAGCATGTTTAATAAATTACTATAGCAAATTACTTTTTATTCCCAAGGTGTTTATCTA
TAATAGTTAATATTTTAGTCGCTACATAAAATTTTACCAAAGAGTACTTGTATACTAATTCTAAATGCCT
TCTGACATAAAACGCCTAGGAAAACAAACGCAAACAAGGCATCGACTTTTTCAATAACCAACCAAAAAAA
TTTTACATTAGTCTTTTTTTAATGCTGAGAAAGTCTTTGCTGATATGCCTTCCAACCAGCTTCTCTATAT
CTCTTGGCTTCGACAACAGGATTACGACCAGCTCCATAGACTCCACGACCAACAATGATGATATCGCTAC
CGCAGTTTACAATCACTTCTTCAGGAGTACGATATTGCTGTCCCAGCCCGTCTCCTTTAACATCCAAGCC
GATACCAGGGGACATAGTTATGTAGTCGCTTTGAAGGTTAGGAAATCGACGACCAGCTATAAAGCCAAAG
CAAAAATCGGTATGCTTCTCAAACCATTCTAAGGTTTTCTCTGTGTAGGAACCAGTAGCCAAAGAGCCTT
TGGAAGACATTTCAGCCAAAAGCAAGAGACCACGTCCCAAAGGTAAACCAACTTCTTTGAGGCCTTGTAT
AATACCCTCGCCTGGCACTGTATGGCAATTTGTGATATGAGCCCAAGAAGCAATTTTGTACACACCAGAT
GCATATTGTAGC
