>Addgene plasmid #78381 | pNX3d-Myc13 | addgene partial sequence | sequence record 149351 | SP6 5'-ATTTAGGTGACACTATAG-3'
GTCGACGGATCCCCGGGTTAATTAACGCTAGCGCGATTAACGGTGAACAAAAGCTAATCTCCGAGGAAGA
CTTGAACGGTGAACAAAAATTAATCTCAGAAGAAGACTTGAACGGACTCGACGGTGAACAAAAGTTGATT
TCTGAAGAAGATTTGAACGGTGAACAAAAGCTAATCTCCGAGGAAGACTTGAACGGTGAACAAAAATTAA
TCTCAGAAGAAGACTTGAACGGACTCGACGGTGAACAAAAGTTGATTTCTGAAGAAGATTTGAACGGTGA
ACAAAAGCTAATCTCCGAGGAAGACTTGAACGGTGAACAAAAATTAATCTCAGAAGAAGACTTGAACGGA
CTCGACGGTGAACAAAAGTTGATTTCTGAAGAAGATTTGAACGGTGAACAAAAGCTAATCTCCGAGGAAG
ACTTGAACGGTGAACAAAAATTAATCTCAGAAGAAGACTTGAACGGACTCGACGGTGAACAAAAGTTGAT
TTCTGAAGAAGATTTGAACGGTGAACAAAAGCTAATCTCCGAGGAAGACTTGAACGGTGAACAAAAATTA
ATCAATCAGTACAAGTCTAGATGAGGCGCGCCACTTCTAAATAAGCGAATTTCTTATGATTTATGATTTT
TATTATTAAATAAGTTATAAAAAAAATAAGTGTATACAAATTTTAAAGTGACTCTTAGGTTTTAAAACGA
AAATTCTTATTCTTGAGTAACTCTTTCCTGTAGGTCAGGTTGCTTTCTCAGGTATAGTATGAGGTCGCTC
TTATTGACCACACCTCTACCGGCAGATCCGCTAGGAGATCTGAGCTCGATATCAAGCTTAGCTACAAATC
CCACTGGCTATATGTATGCATTTGTGTTAAAAAAGTTTGTATAGATTATTTAATCTACTCAGCATTCTTT
CTCTAAATAGGA
